Addgene plasmid #52077: SERPINE1-bio-His
Purpose: Expresses full-length Plasminogen activator inhibitor 1 precursor ectodomain in mammalian cells. C-terminal rat Cd4d3+4 tag, biotinylation sequence and His tag.
Depositing lab: Gavin Wright. Depositing organization: Wellcome Sanger Institute. Publication: A human platelet receptor protein microarray identifies FcepsilonR1alpha as an activating PEAR1 ligand. Sun Y, Vandenbriele C, Kauskot A, Verhamme P, Hoylaerts MF, Wright GJ. Mol Cell Proteomics. 2015 Feb 23. pii: mcp.M114.046946. 10.1074/mcp.M114.046946 PubMed 25713122.
Backbone
  Vector backbone: pTT3
  Backbone manufacturer: Yves Durocher, NRC
  Backbone size w/o insert (bp): 6618
  Total vector size (bp): 7844
  Modifications to backbone: Rat CD4 d3+4, enzymatic biotinylation sequence, linker and His tag (CD4d3+4-BioLHis).
  Vector type: Mammalian Expression
Growth in bacteria
  Bacterial resistance: Ampicillin, 100 μg/mL
  Growth temperature: 37°C
  Growth strain: Top10
  Copy number: High Copy
Gene/Insert
  Gene/Insert name: SERPINE1 (alt name: Plasminogen activator inhibitor 1 precursor)
  Species: H. sapiens (human)
  Insert size (bp): 1226
  Entrez Gene: SERPINE1 (a.k.a. PAI, PAI-1, PAI1, PLANH1)
  Promoter: CMV
  Tag / fusion protein: rat CD4 d3+4 (C terminal on backbone); enzymatic biotinylation sequence (C terminal on backbone); His tag (C terminal on backbone)
  Cloning method: Restriction Enzyme; 5′ cloning site NotI (not destroyed); 3′ cloning site AscI (not destroyed)
  Sequencing primers: 5′ CMV-fwd
Resource information
  A portion of this plasmid was derived from a plasmid made by: Insert was chemically synthesised.
Terms and licenses: Academic/Nonprofit Terms; Industry Terms: Not Available to Industry
Depositor comments: Article ref 143
How to cite: SERPINE1-bio-His was a gift from Gavin Wright (Addgene plasmid # 52077 ; http://n2t.net/addgene:52077 ; RRID:Addgene_52077)
