[The description below was written by a language model from this plasmid's Addgene catalogue record and the feature table of its GenBank file.]
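Description:
SERPINE1-bio-His is a 7,844 bp mammalian expression plasmid built on the pTT3 backbone, designed to produce a soluble, tagged form of human plasminogen activator inhibitor 1 (PAI-1, encoded by SERPINE1). The roughly 1.2 kb insert was chemically synthesised and cloned between NotI and AscI sites, both of which remain intact. Transcription is driven by the human cytomegalovirus immediate-early enhancer and promoter. A Kozak consensus is annotated just upstream of the insert region to promote efficient translation initiation, and the transcript ends at a rabbit beta-globin polyadenylation signal. A primer site described as lying in a synthetic intron sits between the promoter and the coding region, although the intron itself is not annotated. In bacteria the plasmid replicates from a high-copy ColE1/pUC-type origin and is selected with ampicillin through the beta-lactamase gene. Residual lac promoter, operator and CAP binding site elements from the cloning backbone are also present.

The backbone has been modified so that the insert is fused at its C terminus to domains 3 and 4 of rat CD4, followed by an enzymatic biotinylation sequence, a linker and a 6xHis tag. Of these fusion elements only the 6xHis tag is annotated in the feature table, and the SERPINE1 and CD4 coding regions are not marked. The His tag allows metal-affinity purification, and the biotinylation sequence allows site-specific enzymatic biotinylation, a modification generally used for capture on streptavidin-coated surfaces. The associated publication describes a human platelet receptor protein microarray, consistent with use of this construct to produce recombinant protein for extracellular protein interaction screening.
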