LOCUS       Exported 7844 bp ds-DNA circular SYN 12-MAY-2021
DEFINITION  Expresses full-length Plasminogen activator inhibitor 1 precursor
            ectodomain in mammalian cells. C-terminal rat Cd4d3+4 tag,
            biotinylation sequence and His tag..
ACCESSION   .
VERSION     .
KEYWORDS    SERPINE1-bio-His
SOURCE      synthetic DNA construct
  ORGANISM  synthetic DNA construct
REFERENCE   1 (bases 1 to 7844)
  AUTHORS   Sun Y, Vandenbriele C, Kauskot A, Verhamme P, Hoylaerts MF, Wright
            GJ
  TITLE     A human platelet receptor protein microarray identifies
            FcepsilonR1alpha as an activating PEAR1 ligand.
  JOURNAL   Mol Cell Proteomics. 2015 Feb 23. pii: mcp.M114.046946.
  PUBMED    25713122
REFERENCE   2 (bases 1 to 7844)
  AUTHORS   .
  TITLE     Direct Submission
  JOURNAL   Exported May 12, 2021 from SnapGene Server 1.1.58
            http://www.snapgene.com
FEATURES             Location/Qualifiers
     source          1..7844
                     /organism="synthetic DNA construct"
                     /mol_type="other DNA"
     CDS             644..661
                     /codon_start=1
                     /product="6xHis affinity tag"
                     /label=6xHis
                     /translation="HHHHHH"
     polyA_signal    713..768
                     /label=-beta-globin poly(A) signal
                     /note="rabbit beta-globin polyadenylation signal (Gil and
                     Proudfoot, 1987)"
     primer_bind     complement(767..786)
                     /label=rbglobpA-R
                     /note="Rabbit beta-globin polyA, reverse primer. Also
                     called rb-glob-pA-term-R"
     primer_bind     complement(3004..3022)
                     /label=pBRforEco
                     /note="pBR322 vectors, upsteam of EcoRI site, forward
                     primer"
     promoter        3090..3194
                     /gene="bla"
                     /label=AmpR promoter
     CDS             3195..4055
                     /codon_start=1
                     /gene="bla"
                     /product="beta-lactamase"
                     /label=AmpR
                     /note="confers resistance to ampicillin, carbenicillin, and
                     related antibiotics"
                     /translation="MSIQHFRVALIPFFAAFCLPVFAHPETLVKVKDAEDQLGARVGYI
                     ELDLNSGKILESFRPEERFPMMSTFKVLLCGAVLSRVDAGQEQLGRRIHYSQNDLVEYS
                     PVTEKHLTDGMTVRELCSAAITMSDNTAANLLLTTIGGPKELTAFLHNMGDHVTRLDRW
                     EPELNEAIPNDERDTTMPAAMATTLRKLLTGELLTLASRQQLIDWMEADKVAGPLLRSA
                     LPAGWFIADKSGAGERGSRGIIAALGPDGKPSRIVVIYTTGSQATMDERNRQIAEIGAS
                     LIKHW"
     primer_bind     complement(3413..3432)
                     /label=Amp-R
                     /note="Ampicillin resistance gene, reverse primer"
     rep_origin      4226..4814
                     /direction=RIGHT
                     /label=ori
                     /note="high-copy-number ColE1/pMB1/pBR322/pUC origin of
                     replication"
     primer_bind     4715..4734
                     /label=pBR322ori-F
                     /note="pBR322 origin, forward primer"
     primer_bind     4968..4985
                     /label=L4440
                     /note="L4440 vector, forward primer"
     protein_bind    5102..5123
                     /label=CAP binding site
                     /bound_moiety="E. coli catabolite activator protein"
                     /note="CAP binding activates transcription in the presence
                     of cAMP."
     promoter        5138..5168
                     /label=lac promoter
                     /note="promoter for the E. coli lac operon"
     protein_bind    5176..5192
                     /label=lac operator
                     /bound_moiety="lac repressor encoded by lacI"
                     /note="The lac repressor binds to the lac operator to
                     inhibit transcription in E. coli. This inhibition can be
                     relieved by adding lactose or
                     isopropyl-beta-D-thiogalactopyranoside (IPTG)."
     primer_bind     5181..5203
                     /label=M13/pUC Reverse
                     /note="In lacZ gene"
     primer_bind     5200..5216
                     /label=M13 rev
                     /note="common sequencing primer, one of multiple similar
                     variants"
     primer_bind     5200..5216
                     /label=M13 Reverse
                     /note="In lacZ gene. Also called M13-rev"
     enhancer        5487..5866
                     /label=CMV enhancer
                     /note="human cytomegalovirus immediate early enhancer"
     promoter        5867..6070
                     /label=CMV promoter
                     /note="human cytomegalovirus (CMV) immediate early
                     promoter"
     primer_bind     6021..6041
                     /label=CMV-F
                     /note="Human CMV immediate early promoter, forward primer"
     primer_bind     6067..6091
                     /label=LNCX
                     /note="Human CMV promoter, forward primer"
     primer_bind     6572..6591
                     /label=pMT2-F
                     /note="Synthetic intron, forward primer"
     regulatory      6625..6634
                     /regulatory_class="other"
                     /note="vertebrate consensus sequence for strong initiation
                     of translation (Kozak, 1987)"
     regulatory      6877..6886
                     /regulatory_class="other"
                     /note="vertebrate consensus sequence for strong initiation
                     of translation (Kozak, 1987)"
ORIGIN
        1 gtcgacctcc atcacggcct ataagagtga gggggagtca gcggagttct ccttcccact
       61 caaccttgga gaggaaagcc tgcagggaga gttgagatgg aaggcagaga aggctccttc
      121 ttcccagtcc tggatcacct tctccctaaa gaaccaaaag gtgtctgtgc agaagtctac
      181 tagcaacccc aagttccagc tgtccgaaac gctcccactc acccttcaga taccccaggt
      241 ctcccttcag tttgctggtt ctggcaacct gaccctgact ctggacagag ggatactgta
      301 tcaggaagtg aacctggtgg tgatgaaagt gactcagccc gacagcaaca ctttgacctg
      361 tgaggtgatg ggacccacct cacccaagat gagactgatc ttgaagcagg agaatcagga
      421 ggccagggtc tccaggcagg agaaagtgat tcaagtgcag gcccctgaag caggggtgtg
      481 gcaatgtcta ctgagtgaag gtgaagaggt caagatggac tccaagatcc aggttttatc
      541 caaagggttg aattccggca gcctgcacca catcctggac gcccagaaga tgctgtggaa
      601 ccacagggac aggaacctgc ctcctctggc ccctctgggc ccccaccacc atcaccacca
      661 ttgagtctag acacgtgatt aattaaggat cccccgacct cgacctctgg ctaataaagg
      721 aaatttattt tcattgcaat agtgtgttgg aattttttgt gtctctcact cggaaggaca
      781 tatgggaggg caaatcattt ggtcgagatc cctcggagat ctctagctag aggatcgatc
      841 cccgccccgg acgaactaaa cctgactacg acatctctgc cccttcttcg cggggcagtg
      901 catgtaatcc cttcagttgg ttggtacaac ttgccaactg ggccctgttc cacatgtgac
      961 acgggggggg accaaacaca aaggggttct ctgactgtag ttgacatcct tataaatgga
     1021 tgtgcacatt tgccaacact gagtggcttt catcctggag cagactttgc agtctgtgga
     1081 ctgcaacaca acattgcctt tatgtgtaac tcttggctga agctcttaca ccaatgctgg
     1141 gggacatgta cctcccaggg gcccaggaag actacgggag gctacaccaa cgtcaatcag
     1201 aggggcctgt gtagctaccg ataagcggac cctcaagagg gcattagcaa tagtgtttat
     1261 aaggccccct tgttaaccct aaacgggtag catatgcttc ccgggtagta gtatatacta
     1321 tccagactaa ccctaattca atagcatatg ttacccaacg ggaagcatat gctatcgaat
     1381 tagggttagt aaaagggtcc taaggaacag cgatatctcc caccccatga gctgtcacgg
     1441 ttttatttac atggggtcag gattccacga gggtagtgaa ccattttagt cacaagggca
     1501 gtggctgaag atcaaggagc gggcagtgaa ctctcctgaa tcttcgcctg cttcttcatt
     1561 ctccttcgtt tagctaatag aataactgct gagttgtgaa cagtaaggtg tatgtgaggt
     1621 gctcgaaaac aaggtttcag gtgacgcccc cagaataaaa tttggacggg gggttcagtg
     1681 gtggcattgt gctatgacac caatataacc ctcacaaacc ccttgggcaa taaatactag
     1741 tgtaggaatg aaacattctg aatatcttta acaatagaaa tccatggggt ggggacaagc
     1801 cgtaaagact ggatgtccat ctcacacgaa tttatggcta tgggcaacac ataatcctag
     1861 tgcaatatga tactggggtt attaagatgt gtcccaggca gggaccaaga caggtgaacc
     1921 atgttgttac actctatttg taacaagggg aaagagagtg gacgccgaca gcagcggact
     1981 ccactggttg tctctaacac ccccgaaaat taaacggggc tccacgccaa tggggcccat
     2041 aaacaaagac aagtggccac tctttttttt gaaattgtgg agtgggggca cgcgtcagcc
     2101 cccacacgcc gccctgcggt tttggactgt aaaataaggg tgtaataact tggctgattg
     2161 taaccccgct aaccactgcg gtcaaaccac ttgcccacaa aaccactaat ggcaccccgg
     2221 ggaatacctg cataagtagg tgggcgggcc aagatagggg cgcgattgct gcgatctgga
     2281 ggacaaatta cacacacttg cgcctgagcg ccaagcacag ggttgttggt cctcatattc
     2341 acgaggtcgc tgagagcacg gtgggctaat gttgccatgg gtagcatata ctacccaaat
     2401 atctggatag catatgctat cctaatctat atctgggtag cataggctat cctaatctat
     2461 atctgggtag catatgctat cctaatctat atctgggtag tatatgctat cctaatttat
     2521 atctgggtag cataggctat cctaatctat atctgggtag catatgctat cctaatctat
     2581 atctgggtag tatatgctat cctaatctgt atccgggtag catatgctat cctaatagag
     2641 attagggtag tatatgctat cctaatttat atctgggtag catatactac ccaaatatct
     2701 ggatagcata tgctatccta atctatatct gggtagcata tgctatccta atctatatct
     2761 gggtagcata ggctatccta atctatatct gggtagcata tgctatccta atctatatct
     2821 gggtagtata tgctatccta atttatatct gggtagcata ggctatccta atctatatct
     2881 gggtagcata tgctatccta atctatatct gggtagtata tgctatccta atctgtatcc
     2941 gggtagcata tgctatcctc atgataagct gtcaaacatg agaattttct tgaagacgaa
     3001 agggcctcgt gatacgccta tttttatagg ttaatgtcat gataataatg gtttcttaga
     3061 cgtcaggtgg cacttttcgg ggaaatgtgc gcggaacccc tatttgttta tttttctaaa
     3121 tacattcaaa tatgtatccg ctcatgagac aataaccctg ataaatgctt caataatatt
     3181 gaaaaaggaa gagtatgagt attcaacatt tccgtgtcgc ccttattccc ttttttgcgg
     3241 cattttgcct tcctgttttt gctcacccag aaacgctggt gaaagtaaaa gatgctgaag
     3301 atcagttggg tgcacgagtg ggttacatcg aactggatct caacagcggt aagatccttg
     3361 agagttttcg ccccgaagaa cgttttccaa tgatgagcac ttttaaagtt ctgctatgtg
     3421 gcgcggtatt atcccgtgtt gacgccgggc aagagcaact cggtcgccgc atacactatt
     3481 ctcagaatga cttggttgag tactcaccag tcacagaaaa gcatcttacg gatggcatga
     3541 cagtaagaga attatgcagt gctgccataa ccatgagtga taacactgcg gccaacttac
     3601 ttctgacaac gatcggagga ccgaaggagc taaccgcttt tttgcacaac atgggggatc
     3661 atgtaactcg ccttgatcgt tgggaaccgg agctgaatga agccatacca aacgacgagc
     3721 gtgacaccac gatgcctgca gcaatggcaa caacgttgcg caaactatta actggcgaac
     3781 tacttactct agcttcccgg caacaattaa tagactggat ggaggcggat aaagttgcag
     3841 gaccacttct gcgctcggcc cttccggctg gctggtttat tgctgataaa tctggagccg
     3901 gtgagcgtgg gtctcgcggt atcattgcag cactggggcc agatggtaag ccctcccgta
     3961 tcgtagttat ctacacgacg gggagtcagg caactatgga tgaacgaaat agacagatcg
     4021 ctgagatagg tgcctcactg attaagcatt ggtaactgtc agaccaagtt tactcatata
     4081 tactttagat tgatttaaaa cttcattttt aatttaaaag gatctaggtg aagatccttt
     4141 ttgataatct catgaccaaa atcccttaac gtgagttttc gttccactga gcgtcagacc
     4201 ccgtagaaaa gatcaaagga tcttcttgag atcctttttt tctgcgcgta atctgctgct
     4261 tgcaaacaaa aaaaccaccg ctaccagcgg tggtttgttt gccggatcaa gagctaccaa
     4321 ctctttttcc gaaggtaact ggcttcagca gagcgcagat accaaatact gttcttctag
     4381 tgtagccgta gttaggccac cacttcaaga actctgtagc accgcctaca tacctcgctc
     4441 tgctaatcct gttaccagtg gctgctgcca gtggcgataa gtcgtgtctt accgggttgg
     4501 actcaagacg atagttaccg gataaggcgc agcggtcggg ctgaacgggg ggttcgtgca
     4561 cacagcccag cttggagcga acgacctaca ccgaactgag atacctacag cgtgagctat
     4621 gagaaagcgc cacgcttccc gaagggagaa aggcggacag gtatccggta agcggcaggg
     4681 tcggaacagg agagcgcacg agggagcttc cagggggaaa cgcctggtat ctttatagtc
     4741 ctgtcgggtt tcgccacctc tgacttgagc gtcgattttt gtgatgctcg tcaggggggc
     4801 ggagcctatg gaaaaacgcc agcaacgcgg cctttttacg gttcctggcc ttttgctggc
     4861 cttttgctca catgttcttt cctgcgttat cccctgattc tgtggataac cgtattaccg
     4921 cctttgagtg agctgatacc gctcgccgca gccgaacgac cgagcgcagc gagtcagtga
     4981 gcgaggaagc ggaagagcgc ccaatacgca aaccgcctct ccccgcgcgt tggccgattc
     5041 attaatgcag ctggcacgac aggtttcccg actggaaagc gggcagtgag cgcaacgcaa
     5101 ttaatgtgag ttagctcact cattaggcac cccaggcttt acactttatg cttccggctc
     5161 gtatgttgtg tggaattgtg agcggataac aatttcacac aggaaacagc tatgaccatg
     5221 attacgccaa gctctagcta gaggtcgacc aattctcatg tttgacagct tatcatcgca
     5281 gatccgggca acgttgttgc cattgctgca ggcgcagaac tggtaggtat ggaagatcta
     5341 tacattgaat caatattggc aattagccat attagtcatt ggttatatag cataaatcaa
     5401 tattggctat tggccattgc atacgttgta tctatatcat aatatgtaca tttatattgg
     5461 ctcatgtcca atatgaccgc catgttgaca ttgattattg actagttatt aatagtaatc
     5521 aattacgggg tcattagttc atagcccata tatggagttc cgcgttacat aacttacggt
     5581 aaatggcccg cctggctgac cgcccaacga cccccgccca ttgacgtcaa taatgacgta
     5641 tgttcccata gtaacgccaa tagggacttt ccattgacgt caatgggtgg agtatttacg
     5701 gtaaactgcc cacttggcag tacatcaagt gtatcatatg ccaagtccgc cccctattga
     5761 cgtcaatgac ggtaaatggc ccgcctggca ttatgcccag tacatgacct tacgggactt
     5821 tcctacttgg cagtacatct acgtattagt catcgctatt accatggtga tgcggttttg
     5881 gcagtacacc aatgggcgtg gatagcggtt tgactcacgg ggatttccaa gtctccaccc
     5941 cattgacgtc aatgggagtt tgttttggca ccaaaatcaa cgggactttc caaaatgtcg
     6001 taataacccc gccccgttga cgcaaatggg cggtaggcgt gtacggtggg aggtctatat
     6061 aagcagagct cgtttagtga accgtcagat cctcactctc ttccgcatcg ctgtctgcga
     6121 gggccagctg ttgggctcgc ggttgaggac aaactcttcg cggtctttcc agtactcttg
     6181 gatcggaaac ccgtcggcct ccgaacggta ctccgccacc gagggacctg agcgagtccg
     6241 catcgaccgg atcggaaaac ctctcgagaa aggcgtctaa ccagtcacag tcgcaaggta
     6301 ggctgagcac cgtggcgggc ggcagcgggt ggcggtcggg gttgtttctg gcggaggtgc
     6361 tgctgatgat gtaattaaag taggcggtct tgagacggcg gatggtcgag gtgaggtgtg
     6421 gcaggcttga gatccagctg ttggggtgag tactccctct caaaagcggg cattacttct
     6481 gcgctaagat tgtcagtttc caaaaacgag gaggatttga tattcacctg gcccgatctg
     6541 gccatacact tgagtgacaa tgacatccac tttgcctttc tctccacagg tgtccactcc
     6601 caggtccaag tttaaactgc ggccgccacc atggtcatga gccctgccct gacctgtctg
     6661 gtgctgggcc tggctctggt gtttggcgag ggctctgccn nnnnnnnnnn nnnnnnnnnn
     6721 nnnnnnnnnn nnnnnnnnnn nnnnnnnnnn nnnnnnnnnn nnnnnnnnnn nnnnnnnnnn
     6781 nnnnnnnnnn nnnnnnnnnn nnnnnnnnnn nnnnnnnnnn nnnnnnnnnn nnnnnnnnnn
     6841 nnnnnnnnnn nnnnnnnnnn nnnnnnnnnn nnnnnnnnnn nnnnnnnnnn nnnnnnnnnn
     6901 nnnnnnnnnn nnnnnnnnnn nnnnnnnnnn nnnnnnnnnn nnnnnnnnnn nnnnnnnnnn
     6961 nnnnnnnnnn nnnnnnnnnn nnnnnnnnnn nnnnnnnnnn nnnnnnnnnn nnnnnnnnnn
     7021 nnnnnnnnnn nnnnnnnnnn nnnnnnnnnn nnnnnnnnnn nnnnnnnnnn nnnnnnnnnn
     7081 nnnnnnnnnn nnnnnnnnnn nnnnnnnnnn nnnnnnnnnn nnnnnnnnnn nnnnnnnnnn
     7141 nnnnnnnnnn nnnnnnnnnn nnnnnnnnnn nnnnnnnnnn nnnnnnnnnn nnnnnnnnnn
     7201 nnnnnnnnnn nnnnnnnnnn nnnnnnnnnn nnnnnnnnnn nnnnnnnnnn nnnnnnnnnn
     7261 nnnnnnnnnn nnnnnnnnnn nnnnnnnnnn nnnnnnnnnn nnnnnnnnnn nnnnnnnnnn
     7321 nnnnnnnnnn nnnnnnnnnn nnnnnnnnnn nnnnnnnnnn nnnnnnnnnn nnnnnnnnnn
     7381 nnnnnnnnnn nnnnnnnnnn nnnnnnnnnn nnnnnnnnnn nnnnnnnnnn nnnnnnnnnn
     7441 nnnnnnnnnn nnnnnnnnnn nnnnnnnnnn nnnnnnnnnn nnnnnnnnnn nnnnnnnnnn
     7501 nnnnnnnnnn nnnnnnnnnn nnnnnnnnnn nnnnnnnnnn nnnnnnnnnn nnnnnnnnnn
     7561 nnnnnnnnnn nnnnnnnnnn nnnnnnnnnn nnnnnnnnnn nnnnnnnnnn nnnnnnnnnn
     7621 nnnnnnnnnn nnnnnnnnnn nnnnnnnnnn nnnnnnnnnn nnnnnnnnnn nnnnnnnnnn
     7681 nnnnnnnnnn nnnnnnnnnn nnnnnnnnnn nnnnnnnnnn nnnnnnnnnn nnnnnnnnnn
     7741 nnnnnnnnnn nnnnnnnnnn nnnnnnnnnn nnnnnnnnnn nnnnnnnnnn nnnnnnnnnn
     7801 nnnnnnnnnn nnnnnnnnnn nnnnnnnnnn nnnnnnggcg cgcc
//
