>Addgene plasmid #52077 | SERPINE1-bio-His | addgene partial sequence | sequence record 94399 | pMT2-F 5'-TTGCCTTTCTCTCCACAGGT-3'
CTGCGGCCGCCACCATGGTCATGAGCCCTGCCCTGACCTGTCTGGTGCTGGGCCTGGCTCTGGTGTTTGG
CGAGGGCTCTGCC
[788 nt withheld, positions 84-871]
