>Addgene plasmid #52077 | SERPINE1-bio-His | addgene partial sequence | sequence record 94675 | rb_glob_PA_term-R 5'-CCCATATGTCCTTCCGAGTG-3'
AATAAATTTCCTTTATTAGCCAGAGGTCGAGGTCGGGGGATCCTTAATTAATCACGTGTCTAGACTCAAT
GGTGGTGATGGTGGTGGGGGCCCAGAGGGGCCAGAGGAGGCAGGTTCCTGTCCCTGTGGTTCCACAGCAT
CTTCTGGGCGTCCAGGATGTGGTGCAGGCTGCCGGAATTCAACCCTTTGGATAAAACCTGGATCTTGGAG
TCCATCTTGACCTCTTCACCTTCACTCAGTAGACATTGCCACACCCCTGCTTCAGGGGCCTGCACTTGAA
TCACTTTCTCCTGCCTGGAGACCCTGGCCTCCTGATTCTCCTGCTTCAAGATCAGTCTCATCTTGGGTGA
GGTGGGTCCCATCACCTCACAGGTCAAAGTGTTGCTGTCGGGCTGAGTCACTTTCATCACCACCAGGTTC
ACTTCCTGATACAGTATCCCTCTGTCCAGAGTCAGGGTCAGGTTGCCAGAACCAGCAAACTGAAGGGAGA
CCTGGGGTATCTGAAGGGTGAGTGGGAGCGTTTCGGACAGCTGGAACTTGGGGTTGCTAGTAGACTTCTG
CACAGACACCTTTTGGTTCTTTAGGGAGAAGGTGATCCAGGACTGGGAAGAAGGAGCCTTCTCTGCCTTC
CATCTCAACTCTCCCTGCAGGCTTTCCTCTCCAAGGTTGAGTGGGAAGGAGAACTCCGCTGACTCCCCCT
CACTCTTATAGGCCGTGATGGAGGTCGACGGCGCGCC
[93 nt withheld, positions 738-830]
